Addgene plasmid #210333: pB-Neo-GFP-hMyo19 iso2
Purpose: Overexpression of hMyo19
Depositing lab: Li Yu. Depositing organization: Tsinghua University. Publication: Mitocytosis, a migrasome-mediated mitochondrial quality-control process. Jiao H, Jiang D, Hu X, Du W, Ji L, Yang Y, Li X, Sho T, Wang X, Li Y, Wu YT, Wei YH, Hu X, Yu L. Cell. 2021 May 27;184(11):2896-2910.e13. doi: 10.1016/j.cell.2021.04.027. PubMed 34048705.
Backbone
  Vector backbone: pB-CAG-BGH
  Vector type: Mammalian Expression
Growth in bacteria
  Bacterial resistance: Ampicillin, 100 μg/mL
  Growth temperature: 37°C
  Growth strain: DH5alpha
  Copy number: High Copy
Gene/Insert
  Gene/Insert name: hMyo19
  Species: H. sapiens (human)
  Entrez Gene: MYO19 (a.k.a. MYOHD1)
  Tag / fusion protein: GFP (N terminal on insert)
  Cloning method: Restriction Enzyme; 5′ cloning site Unknown (unknown if destroyed)
Terms and licenses: Academic/Nonprofit Terms; Industry Terms: Not Available to Industry
How to cite: pB-Neo-GFP-hMyo19 iso2 was a gift from Li Yu (Addgene plasmid # 210333 ; http://n2t.net/addgene:210333 ; RRID:Addgene_210333)
