[The description below was written by a language model from this plasmid's Addgene catalogue record and pLannotate feature annotations shown in this document.]
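Description:
pB-Neo-GFP-hMyo19 iso2 is an 11.2 kb mammalian expression plasmid built on the pB-CAG-BGH backbone for overexpressing human myosin XIX (MYO19, also called MYOHD1), named as isoform 2, with GFP at its N terminus. It is propagated in E. coli as a high-copy plasmid using a ColE1/pUC-type origin and ampicillin resistance. An f1 origin and remnants of a pBluescript-type cloning vector (lacZα fragment, lac promoter/operator elements, T3 and T7 promoters) are also present.

The expression cassette begins with the CMV immediate-early enhancer followed by the chicken β-actin/rabbit β-globin chimeric intron. This arrangement is characteristic of the CAG promoter implied by the backbone name, although the core promoter itself is not separately annotated. Downstream lie EGFP and then the MYO19 coding sequence. After these come annotated 3xFLAG, partial TEV site and AviTag sequences and the bovine growth hormone polyadenylation signal. The record lists only the GFP tag, so it does not establish whether these C-terminal backbone tags are read in frame with MYO19 or cut off by a stop codon.

A separate SV40 early promoter drives the neomycin phosphotransferase gene, terminated by an SV40 poly(A) signal, which allows G418 selection of stably expressing mammalian cells. Two loxP sites and a cPPT/CTS element are annotated in the backbone. The "pB" prefix may suggest a piggyBac transposon vector, but no transposon terminal repeats are annotated, so this cannot be confirmed. The construct suits visualising and overexpressing this mitochondria-associated myosin, and it was deposited with a study of migrasome-mediated mitochondrial quality control.
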