Features (pLannotate 1.2.2; 30 found; start..end, strand, type, name):
      1..380     +  enhancer       CMV enhancer: human cytomegalovirus immediate early enhancer
    658..1673    +  intron         chimeric intron: chimera between introns from chicken β-actin and rabbit β-globin
   1729..1747    -  misc_feature   MCS (fragment): pBluescript multiple cloning site
   1779..2495    +  CDS            EGFP: EGFP is a basic (constitutively fluorescent) green fluorescent protein published in 1996, derived from Aequorea victoria. It is reported to be a rapidly-maturing weak dimer with moderate acid sensitivity.
   2508..5417    +  CDS            MYO19: MYO19_HUMAN - Also known as MYOHD1 From Homo sapiens (Human).
   5430..5495    +  CDS            3xFLAG: three tandem FLAG® epitope tags, followed by an enterokinase cleavage site
   5520..5539    +  CDS            TEV site (fragment): tobacco etch virus (TEV) protease recognition and cleavage site
   5544..5588    +  CDS            AviTag™: peptide tag that allows for enzymatic biotinylation
   5603..5827    +  polyA_signal   bGH poly(A) signal: bovine growth hormone polyadenylation signal
   5912..6029    -  misc_feature   cPPT/CTS: central polypurine tract and central termination sequence of HIV-1
   6075..6108    -  protein_bind   loxP: Cre-mediated recombination occurs in the 8-bp core sequence (GCATACAT). Cre recombinase
   6365..6383    -  promoter       T3 promoter: promoter for bacteriophage T3 RNA polymerase
   6426..6448    -  protein_bind   lac operator (fragment): The lac repressor binds to the lac operator to inhibit transcription in E. coli. This inhibition can be relieved by adding lactose or isopropyl-β-D-thiogalactopyranoside (IPTG). lac repressor encoded by lacI
   6452..6482    -  promoter       lac promoter: promoter for the E. coli lac operon
   6497..6518    -  protein_bind   CAP binding site: CAP binding activates transcription in the presence of cAMP. E. coli catabolite activator protein
   6531..6623    -  CDS            lacI (fragment): lac repressor; lacI; The lac repressor binds to the lac operator to inhibit transcription in E. coli. This inhibition can be relieved by adding lactose or isopropyl-β-D-thiogalactopyranoside (IPTG).
   6806..7394    -  rep_origin     ori: high-copy-number ColE1/pMB1/pBR322/pUC origin of replication
   7565..8425    -  CDS            AmpR: β-lactamase; bla; confers resistance to ampicillin, carbenicillin, and related antibiotics
   8426..8530    -  promoter       AmpR promoter: bla
   8583..9011    -  rep_origin     f1 ori (sequence partly withheld): f1 bacteriophage origin of replication; arrow indicates direction of (+) strand synthesis
   9016..9173    -  CDS            lacZα (fragment): LacZα fragment of β-galactosidase; lacZ fragment
   9176..9194    +  promoter       T7 promoter: promoter for bacteriophage T7 RNA polymerase
   9533..9862    +  promoter       SV40 promoter: SV40 enhancer and early promoter
   9929..10720   +  CDS            neo: KKA2_KLEPN - Also known as kan, nptII. Experimental evidence at protein level: Swiss-Prot protein existence level 1. Resistance to kanamycin, neomycin, paromomycin, ribostamycin, butirosin and gentamicin B. From Klebsiella pneumoniae.
  10746..10904   +  CDS            ble (fragment): BLE_KLEPN - Experimental evidence at protein level: Swiss-Prot protein existence level 1. Binding protein with a strong affinity to the bleomycin family of antibiotics. Binds to CL990; an antimitotic-antibiotic compound. From Klebsiella pneumoniae.
  10899..11020   +  polyA_signal   SV40 poly(A) signal: SV40 polyadenylation signal
  11091..11113   -  protein_bind   lac operator (fragment): The lac repressor binds to the lac operator to inhibit transcription in E. coli. This inhibition can be relieved by adding lactose or isopropyl-β-D-thiogalactopyranoside (IPTG). lac repressor encoded by lacI
  11117..11147   -  promoter       lac promoter: promoter for the E. coli lac operon
  11162..11183   -  protein_bind   CAP binding site: CAP binding activates transcription in the presence of cAMP. E. coli catabolite activator protein
  11187..11220   -  protein_bind   loxP: Cre-mediated recombination occurs in the 8-bp core sequence (GCATACAT). Cre recombinase
>Addgene plasmid #210333 | pB-Neo-GFP-hMyo19 iso2 | addgene full sequence | sequence record 424366 | Addgene NGS Result
GACATTGATTATTGACTAGTTATTAATAGTAATCAATTACGGGGTCATTAGTTCATAGCCCATATATGGA
GTTCCGCGTTACATAACTTACGGTAAATGGCCCGCCTGGCTGACCGCCCAACGACCCCCGCCCATTGACG
TCAATAATGACGTATGTTCCCATAGTAACGCCAATAGGGACTTTCCATTGACGTCAATGGGTGGAGTATT
TACGGTAAACTGCCCACTTGGCAGTACATCAAGTGTATCATATGCCAAGTACGCCCCCTATTGACGTCAA
TGACGGTAAATGGCCCGCCTGGCATTATGCCCAGTACATGACCTTATGGGACTTTCCTACTTGGCAGTAC
ATCTACGTATTAGTCATCGCTATTACCATGGTCGAGGTGAGCCCCACGTTCTGCTTCACTCTCCCCATCT
CCCCCCCCTCCCCACCCCCAATTTTGTATTTATTTATTTTTTAATTATTTTGTGCAGCGATGGGGGCGGG
GGGGGGGGGGGGGCGCGCCRGGSGGGGSGGGGGGGGGGGGGGGGGGGGGSGGGGSGRGGSGGRGRGGKGS
GGCGGCAGCCAATCAGAGCGGCGCGCTCCGAAAGTTTCCTTTTATGGCGAGGCGGCGGCGGCGGCGGCCC
TATAAAAAGCGAAGCGCGCGGCGGGCGGGAGTCGCTGCGCGCTGCCTTCGCCCCGTGCCCCGCTCCGCCG
CCGCCTCGCGCCGCCCGCCCCGGCTCTGACTGACCGCGTTACTCCCACAGGTGAGCGGGCGGGACGGCCC
TTCTCCTCCGGGCTGTAATTAGCGCTTGGTTTAATGACGGCTTGTTTCTTTTCTGTGGCTGCGTGAAAGC
CTTGAGGGGCTCCGGGAGGGCCCTTTGTGCGGGGGGAGCGGCTCGGGGGGTGCGTGCGTGTGTGTGTGCG
TGGGGAGCGCCGCGTGCGGCTCCGCGCTGCCCGGCGGCTGTGAGCGCTGCGGGCGCGGCGCGGGGCTTTG
TGCGCTCCGCAGTGTGCGCGAGGGGAGCGCGGCCGGGGGCGGTGCCCCGCGGTGCGGGGGGGCTGCGAGG
GGAACAAAGGCTGCGTGCGGGGTGTGTGCGTGGGGGGGTGAGCAGGGGGTGTGGGCGCGTCGGTCGGGCT
GCAACCCCCCCTGCACCCCCCTCCCCGAGTTGCTGAGCACGGCCCGGCTTCGGGTGCGGGGCTCCGTACG
GGGCGTGGCGCGGGGCTCGCCGTGCCGGGCGGGGGGTGGCGGCAGGKGGGGGTGCCGGGCGGGGCGGGGC
CGCCYCGGGCCGGGGGGGGCKCGGGGGGGGGGCGCGGCGGCCCCCGGAGCGCCGGCGGCTGTCGAGGCGC
GGCGAGCCGCAGCCATTGCCTTTTATGGTAATCGTGCGAGAGGGCGCAGGGACTTCCTTTGTCCCAAATC
TGTGCGGAGCCGAAATCTGGGAGGCGCCGCCGCACCCCCTCTAGCGGGCGCGGGGCGAAGCGGTGCGGCG
CCGGCAGGAAGGAAATGGGCGGGGAGGGCCTTCGTGCGTCGCCGCGCCGCCGTCCCCTTCTCCCTCTCCA
GCCTCGGGGCTGTCCGCGGGGGGACGGCTGCCTTCGGGGGGGACGGGGCAGGGCGGGGTTCGGCTTCTGG
CGTGTGACCGGCGGCTCTAGAGCCTCTGCTAACCATGTTCATGCCTTCTTCTTTTTCCTACAGCTCCTGG
GCAACGTGCTGGTTATTGTGCTGTCTCATCATTTTGGCAAAGAATTCCTCGACGGTATCGATAAGCTATC
ACAAGTTTGTACAGCCACCATGCCCGGGATGGTGAGCAAGGGCGAGGAGCTGTTCACCGGGGTGGTGCCC
ATCCTGGTCGAGCTGGACGGCGACGTAAACGGCCACAAGTTCAGCGTGTCCGGCGAGGGCGAGGGCGATG
CCACCTACGGCAAGCTGACCCTGAAGTTCATCTGCACCACCGGCAAGCTGCCCGTGCCCTGGCCCACCCT
CGTGACCACCCTGACCTACGGCGTGCAGTGCTTCAGCCGCTACCCCGACCACATGAAGCAGCACGACTTC
TTCAAGTCCGCCATGCCCGAAGGCTACGTCCAGGAGCGCACCATCTTCTTCAAGGACGACGGCAACTACA
AGACCCGCGCCGAGGTGAAGTTCGAGGGCGACACCCTGGTGAACCGCATCGAGCTGAAGGGCATCGACTT
CAAGGAGGACGGCAACATCCTGGGGCACAAGCTGGAGTACAACTACAACAGCCACAACGTCTATATCATG
GCCGACAAGCAGAAGAACGGCATCAAGGTGAACTTCAAGATCCGCCACAACATCGAGGACGGCAGCGTGC
AGCTCGCCGACCACTACCAGCAGAACACCCCCATCGGCGACGGCCCCGTGCTGCTGCCCGACAACCACTA
CCTGAGCACCCAGTCCGCCCTGAGCAAAGACCCCAACGAGAAGCGCGATCACATGGTCCTGCTGGAGTTC
GTGACCGCCGCCGGGATCACTCTCGGCATGGACGAGCTATACAAGGGATCCACGCGTATGCTCCAGCAGG
TCAATGGCCACAATCCGGGGTCTGATGGCCAAGCCAGGGAGTACCTCAGAGAAGACCTGCAGGAGTTCCT
GGGTGGGGAGGTCCTGCTGTACAAACTGGATGACCTCACCAGGGTGAATCCTGTGACACTAGAGACAGTC
CTGAGGTGCCTGCAGGCCCGGTACATGGCAGACACATTCTACACCAATGCTGGCTGCACCCTGGTAGCCT
TGAACCCCTTCAAGCCTGTTCCTCAGCTCTACTCGCCCGAGCTAATGAGAGAGTACCATGCTGCGCCTCA
GCCCCAGAAACTGAAGCCCCATGTGTTCACTGTGGGTGAACAGACCTACAGGAATGTCAAGAGCCTGATT
GAACCAGTCAACCAGTCTATTGTTGTCAGTGGAGAGAGTGGTGCTGGAAAGACATGGACGTCTCGCTGCC
TGATGAAGTTCTATGCTGTGGTGGCCACCTCACCTGCATCTTGGGAGAGCCACAAGATTGCAGAGAGGAT
AGAACAGAGGATCCTGAACTCCAACCCTGTCATGGAAGCTTTTGGGAATGCGTGTACACTGAGGAATAAC
AACAGCAGTCGCTTTGGGAAGTTCATCCAGCTCCAGCTGAACAGGGCTCAGCAAATGACTGGAGCCGCAG
TCCAGACCTACCTCCTAGAGAAAACTCGAGTGGCCTGTCAGGCTTCCAGTGAGAGGAACTTCCACATCTT
CTATCAGATTTGCAAAGGAGCCAGTGAGGACGAGAGGCTCCAGTGGCACCTTCCTGAGGGAGCTGCCTTC
TCCTGGCTGCCCAACCCAGAGAGGAGCTTAGAAGAGGATTGTTTTGAGGTGACCAGAGAGGCCATGCTCC
ATTTGGGCATTGACACCCCTACCCAGAACAACATCTTTAAGGTCCTAGCTGGACTGCTGCACCTTGGCAA
TATCCAGTTTGCTGCCTCCGAGGATGAAGCCCAGCCCTGCCAGCCGATGGATGATGCCAAGTACTCTGTC
AGGACGGCAGCCTCGCTGCTGGGGCTCCCAGAGGACGTGCTGCTGGAGATGGTGCAGATTAGAACCATCA
GGGCAGGCAGACAGCAGCAGGTGTTCCGGAAGCCCTGCGCCCGAGCCGAGTGTGACACCCGTAGAGACTG
CCTGGCCAAACTGATCTATGCGCGGTTGTTTGACTGGCTGGTATCAGTGATCAACAGCAGCATCTGTGCA
GACACCGACTCGTGGACCACTTTCATAGGCCTGCTGGATGTGTATGGATTTGAATCATTTCCTGACAACA
GTCTGGAACAGTTGTGCATCAACTACGCCAATGAGAAGCTGCAGCAGCATTTTGTGGCTCACTACCTAAG
GGCCCAGCAGGAGGAATACGCAGTTGAGGGCCTGGAGTGGTCATTCATCAACTACCAGGACAACCAGCCC
TGTTTGGATCTCATTGAGGGAAGCCCCATCAGCATCTGCTCCCTCATAAATGAGGAATGCCGCCTCAATC
GACCCAGCAGCGCAGCCCAGCTCCAGACACGCATTGAGACTGCCCTGGCAGGCAGCCCCTGCCTGGGCCA
CAATAAGCTCAGCCGGGAGCCCAGCTTCATTGTGGTGCATTATGCGGGGCCTGTGCGGTACCACACAGCA
GGCCTGGTGGAGAAGAACAAGGACCCTATCCCACCTGAGCTGACCAGGCTCCTGCAGCAATCCCAGGACC
CCCTGCTCATGGGGCTGTTTCCTACTAACCCCAAAGAGAAGACCCAGGAGGAACCCCCTGGCCAGAGCAG
GGCCCCTGTGTTGACCGTGGTGTCCAAGTTCAAGGCCTCACTGGAGCAGCTTCTGCAGGTCCTACACAGC
ACCACGCCCCACTACATTCGCTGCATCAAGCCCAACAGCCAGGGCCAGGCGCAGACCTTTCTCCAAGAGG
AGGTCCTGAGCCAGCTGGAGGCCTGTGGCCTCGTGGAGACCATCCATATCAGTGCTGCTGGCTTCCCCAT
CCGGGTCTCTCACCGAAACTTTGTAGAACGATACAAGTTACTAAGAAGGCTTCATCCTTGCACATCCTCT
GGCCCCGACAGCCCATATCCTGCCAAAGGGCTCCCTGAATGGTGTCCACACAGCGAGGAAGCCACGCTTG
AACCTCTCATCCAGGACATTCTCCACACTCTGCCGGTCCTAACTCAGGCAGCAGCCATAACTGGTGACTC
GGCTGAGGCCATGCCAGCCCCCATGCACTGTGGCAGGACCAAGGTGTTCATGACTGACTCTATGCTGGAG
CTTCTGGAATGTGGGCGTGCCCGGGTGCTGGAGCAGTGTGCCCGCTGCATCCAGGGTGGCTGGAGGCGAC
ACCGGCACCGAGAGCAGGAGCGGCAGTGGCGGGCCGTCATGCTCATCCAGGCAGCCATTCGTTCCTGGTT
AACTCGGAAACACATCCAGAGGCTGCATGCAGCTGCCACAGTCATCAAGCGTGCATGGCAGAAGTGGAGA
ATCAGAATGGCCTGCCTTGCTGCTAAAGAGCTGGATGGTGTGGAAGAAAAACACTTCTCTCAAGCTCCCT
GTTCCCTGAGCACCTCGCCGCTGCAGACCAGGCTCCTGGAGGCAATAATCCGCCTCTGGCCCCTGGGACT
GGTCCTGGCCAATACGGCTATGGGTGTAGGCAGCTTTCAGAGGAAATTAGTGGTCTGGGCTTGCCTCCAG
CTCCCCAGGGGCAGCCCCAGTAGCTACACTGTCCAGACAGCACAAGACCAGGCTGGTGTCACGTCCATCC
GAGCGCTGCCTCAGGGATCGATAAAGTTTCACTGCAGAAAGTCTCCACTGCGGTATGCTGACATCTGCCC
TGAACCTTCACCCTACAGCATTACAGGCTTTAATCAGATTCTGCTGGAAAGACACAGGCTGATCCACGTG
ACCTCTTCTGCCTTCACTGGGCTGGGGTGAGCTAGCATGGACTACAAAGACCATGACGGTGATTATAAAG
ATCATGATATCGATTACAAGGATGACGATGACAAGGGATCTGCAAGAAGAGCATCTGTGGAAAACCTGTA
TTTTCAGGGGTCCGGCCTGAACGACATCTTCGAGGCTCAGAAAATCGAATGGCACGAATAATCTAGCCTC
GACTGTGCCTTCTAGTTGCCAGCCATCTGTTGTTTGCCCCTCCCCCGTGCCTTCCTTGACCCTGGAAGGT
GCCACTCCCACTGTCCTTTCCTAATAAAATGAGGAAATTGCATCGCATTGTCTGAGTAGGTGTCATTCTA
TTCTGGGGGGTGGGGTGGGGCAGGACAGCAAGGGGGAGGATTGGGAAGACAATAGCAGGCATGCTGGGGA
TGCGGTGGGCTCTATGGCTTCTGAGGCGGTTAATTAAAATAAAACTAGAGCGGGCCCGGTACTAACCAAA
CTGGATCTCTGCTGTCCCTGTAATAAACCCGAAAATTTTGAATTTTTGTAATTTGTTTTTGTAATTCTTT
AGTTTGTATGTCTGTTGCTATTATGTCTACTATTCTTTCCCCTGCACTGTACCCCCCAATCCCCCCTTTT
CTTTTAAAATTGTGGATGAATACTGCCATTTGTCTGCAGAGCGGCCGCGTCGAGATAACTTCGTATAATG
TATGCTATACGAAGTTATGTTTTGTTACTTTATAGAAGAAATTTTGAGTTTTTGTTTTTTTTTAATAAAT
AAATAAACATAAATAAATTGTTTGTTGAATTTATTATTAGTATGTAAGTGTAAATATAATAAAACTTAAT
ATCTATTCAAATTAATAAATAAACCTCGATATACAGACCGATAAAACACATGCGTCAATTTTACGCATGA
TTATCTTTAACGTACGTCACAATATGATTATCTTTCTAGGGTTAAAGAGCTCCAGCTTTTGTTCCCTTTA
GTGAGGGTTAATTTCGAGCTTGGCGTAATCATGGTCATAGCTGTTTCCTGTGTGAAATTGTTATCCGCTC
ACAATTCCACACAACATACGAGCCGGAAGCATAAAGTGTAAAGCCTGGGGTGCCTAATGAGTGAGCTAAC
TCACATTAATTGCGTTGCGCTCACTGCCCGCTTTCCAGTCGGGAAACCTGTCGTGCCAGCTGCATTAATG
AATCGGCCAACGCGCGGGGAGAGGCGGTTTGCGTATTGGGCGCTCTTCCGCTTCCTCGCTCACTGACTCG
CTGCGCTCGGTCGTTCGGCTGCGGCGAGAGGTATCAGCTCACTCAAAGGCGGTAATACGGTTATCCACAG
AATCAGGGGATAACGCAGGAAAGAACATGTGAGCAAAAGGCCAGCAAAAGGCCAGGAACCGTAAAAAGGC
CGCGTTGCTGGCGTTTTTCCATAGGCTCCGCCCCCCTGACGAGCATCACAAAAATCGACGCTCAAGTCAG
AGGTGGCGAAACCCGACAGGACTATAAAGATACCAGGCGTTTCCCCCTGGAAGCTCCCTCGTGCGCTCTC
CTGTTCCGACCCTGCCGCTTACCGGATACCTGTCCGCCTTTCTCCCTTCGGGAAGCGTGGCGCTTTCTCA
TAGCTCACGCTGTAGGTATCTCAGTTCGGTGTAGGTCGTTCGCTCCAAGCTGGGCTGTGTGCACGAACCC
CCCGTTCAGCCCGACCGCTGCGCCTTATCCGGTAACTATCGTCTTGAGTCCAACCCGGTAAGACACGACT
TATCGCCACTGGCAGCAGCCACTGGTAACAGGATTAGCAGAGCGAGGTATGTAGGCGGTGCTACAGAGTT
CTTGAAGTGGTGGCCTAACTACGGCTACACTAGAAGAACAGTATTTGGTATCTGCGCTCTGCTGAAGCCA
GTTACCTTCGGAAAAAGAGTTGGTAGCTCTTGATCCGGCAAACAAACCACCGCTGGTAGCGGTGGTTTTT
TTGTTTGCAAGCAGCAGATTACGCGCAGAAAAAAAGGATCTCAAGAAGATCCTTTGATCTTTTCTACGGG
GTCTGACGCTCAGTGGAACGAAAACTCACGTTAAGGGATTTTGGTCATGAGATTATCAAAAAGGATCTTC
ACCTAGATCCTTTTAAATTAAAAATGAAGTTTTAAATCAATCTAAAGTATATATGAGTAAACTTGGTCTG
ACAGTTACCAATGCTTAATCAGTGAGGCACCTATCTCAGCGATCTGTCTATTTCGTTCATCCATAGTTGC
CTGACTCCCCGTCGTGTAGATAACTACGATACGGGAGGGCTTACCATCTGGCCCCAGTGCTGCAATGATA
CCGCGAGACCCACGCTCACCGGCTCCAGATTTATCAGCAATAAACCAGCCAGCCGGAAGGGCCGAGCGCA
GAAGTGGTCCTGCAACTTTATCCGCCTCCATCCAGTCTATTAATTGTTGCCGGGAAGCTAGAGTAAGTAG
TTCGCCAGTTAATAGTTTGCGCAACGTTGTTGCCATTGCTACAGGCATCGTGGTGTCACGCTCGTCGTTT
GGTATGGCTTCATTCAGCTCCGGTTCCCAACGATCAAGGCGAGTTACATGATCCCCCATGTTGTGCAAAA
AAGCGGTTAGCTCCTTCGGTCCTCCGATCGTTGTCAGAAGTAAGTTGGCCGCAGTGTTATCACTCATGGT
TATGGCAGCACTGCATAATTCTCTTACTGTCATGCCATCCGTAAGATGCTTTTCTGTGACTGGTGAGTAC
TCAACCAAGTCATTCTGAGAATAGTGTATGCGGCGACCGAGTTGCTCTTGCCCGGCGTCAATACGGGATA
ATACCGCGCCACATAGCAGAACTTTAAAAGTGCTCATCATTGGAAAACGTTCTTCGGGGCGAAAACTCTC
AAGGATCTTACCGCTGTTGAGATCCAGTTCGATGTAACCCACTCGTGCACCCAACTGATCTTCAGCATCT
TTTACTTTCACCAGCGTTTCTGGGTGAGCAAAAACAGGAAGGCAAAATGCCGCAAAAAAGGGAATAAGGG
CGACACGGAAATGTTGAATACTCATACTCTTCCTTTTTCAATATTATTGAAGCATTTATCAGGGTTATTG
TCTCATGAGCGGATACATATTTGAATGTATTTAGAAAAATAAACAAATAGGGGTTCCGCGCACATTTCCC
CGAAAAGTGCCACCTAAATTGTAAGCGTTAATATTTTGTTAAAATTCGCGTTAAATTTTTGTTAAATCAG
CTCATTTTTTAACCAATAGGCCGAAATCGGCAAAATCCCTTATAAATCAAAAGAATAGACCGAGATAGGG
T
[37 nt withheld, positions 8682-8718]
AAAGAACGTGGACTCCAACGTCAAAGG
[49 nt withheld, positions 8746-8794]
T
[91 nt withheld, positions 8796-8886]
G
[124 nt withheld, positions 8888-9011]
CCCATTCGCCATTCAGGCTGCGCAACTGTTGGGAAGGGCGATCGGTGCGGGCCTCTTCGCTATTACGCCA
GCTGGCGAAAGGGGGATGTGCTGCAAGGCGATTAAGTTGGGTAACGCCAGGGTTTTCCCAGTCACGACGT
TGTAAAACGACGGCCAGTGAATTGTAATACGACTCACTATAGGGCGAATTGGGTACCTTAACCCTAGAAA
GATAGTCTGCGTAAAATTGACGCATGCATTCTTGAAATATTGCTCTCTCTTTCTAAATAGCGCGAATCCG
TCGCTGTGCATTTAGGACATCTCAGTCGCCGCTTGGAGCTCCCGTGAGGCGTGCTTGTCAATGCGGTAAG
TGTCACTGATTTTGAACTATAACGACCGCGTGAGTCAAAATGACGCATGATTATCTTTTACGTGACTTTT
AAGATTTAACTCATACGATAATTATATTGTTATTTCATGTTCTACTTACGTGATAACTTATTATATATAT
ATTTTCTTGTTATAGATTAATTCTGTGGAATGTGTGTCAGTTAGGGTGTGGAAAGTCCCCAGGCTCCCCA
GCAGGCAGAAGTATGCAAAGCATGCATCTCAATTAGTCAGCAACCAGGTGTGGAAAGTCCCCAGGCTCCC
CAGCAGGCAGAAGTATGCAAAGCATGCATCTCAATTAGTCAGCAACCATAGTCCCGCCCCTAACTCCGCC
CATCCCGCCCCTAACTCCGCCCAGTTCCGCCCATTCTCCGCCCCATGGCTGACTAATTTTTTTTATTTAT
GCAGAGGCCGAGGCCGCCTCTGCCTCTGAGCTATTCCAGAAGTAGTGAGGAGGCTTTTTTGGAGGCCTAG
GCTTTTGCAAAAAGCTCCCGGGAGCTTGTATATCCATTTTCGGATCTGATCAAGAGACAGGATGAGGATC
GTTTCGCATGATTGAACAAGATGGATTGCACGCAGGTTCTCCGGCCGCTTGGGTGGAGAGGCTATTCGGC
TATGACTGGGCACAACAGACAATCGGCTGCTCTGATGCCGCCGTGTTCCGGCTGTCAGCGCAGGGGCGCC
CGGTTCTTTTTGTCAAGACCGACCTGTCCGGTGCCCTGAATGAACTGCAGGACGAGGCAGCGCGGCTATC
GTGGCTGGCCACGACGGGCGTTCCTTGCGCAGCTGTGCTCGACGTTGTCACTGAAGCGGGAAGGGACTGG
CTGCTATTGGGCGAAGTGCCGGGGCAGGATCTCCTGTCATCTCACCTTGCTCCTGCCGAGAAAGTATCCA
TCATGGCTGATGCAATGCGGCGGCTGCATACGCTTGATCCGGCTACCTGCCCATTCGACCACCAAGCGAA
ACATCGCATCGAGCGAGCACGTACTCGGATGGAAGCCGGTCTTGTCGATCAGGATGATCTGGACGAAGAG
CATCAGGGGCTCGCGCCAGCCGAACTGTTCGCCAGGCTCAAGGCGCGCATGCCCGACGGCGAGGATCTCG
TCGTGACCCATGGCGATGCCTGCTTGCCGAATATCATGGTGGAAAATGGCCGCTTTTCTGGATTCATCGA
CTGTGGCCGGCTGGGTGTGGCGGACCGCTATCAGGACATAGCGTTGGCTACCCGTGATATTGCTGAAGAG
CTTGGCGGCGAATGGGCTGACCGCTTCCTCGTGCTTTACGGTATCGCCGCTCCCGATTCGCAGCGCATCG
CCTTCTATCGCCTTCTTGACGAGTTCTTCTGAGCGGGACTCTGGGGTTCGCGAAATGACCGACCAAGCGA
CGCCCAACCTGCCATCACGAGATTTCGATTCCACCGCCGCCTTCTATGAAAGGTTGGGCTTCGGAATCGT
TTTCCGGGACGCCGGCTGGATGATCCTCCAGCGCGGGGATCTCATGCTGGAGTTCTTCGCCCACCCCAAC
TTGTTTATTGCAGCTTATAATGGTTACAAATAAAGCAATAGCATCACAAATTTCACAAATAAAGCATTTT
TTTCACTGCATTCTAGTTGTGGTTTGTCCAAACTCATCAATGTATCTTATCATGTCTGTATACCGTCGAC
CTCTAGCTAGAGCTTGGCGTAATCATGGTCATAGCTGTTTCCTGTGTGAAATTGTTATCCGCTCACAATT
CCACACAACATACGAGCCGGAAGCATAAAGTGTAAAGCCTGGGGTGCCTAATGAGTGAGCTAACTCACAT
TAATCATAACTTCGTATAATGTATGCTATACGAAGTTATGCGGCCCTCGAGGTC
